>Addgene plasmid #125843 | pLVX-M-Flag-BAP1-E31A | addgene full sequence | sequence record 246144 | Addgene NGS Result
TGGAAGGGCTAATTCACTCCCAAAGAAGACAAGATATCCTTGATCTGTGGATCTACCACACACAAGGCTA
CTTCCCTGATTAGCAGAACTACACACCAGGGCCAGGGGTCAGATATCCACTGACCTTTGGATGGTGCTAC
AAGCTAGTACCAGTTGAGCCAGATAAGGTAGAAGAGGCCAATAAAGGAGAGAACACCAGCTTGTTACACC
CTGTGAGCCTGCATGGGATGGATGACCCGGAGAGAGAAGTGTTAGAGTGGAGGTTTGACAGCCGCCTAGC
ATTTCATCACGTGGCCCGAGAGCTGCATCCGGAGTACTTCAAGAACTGCTGATATCGAGCTTGCTACAAG
GGACTTTCCGCTGGGGACTTTCCAGGGAGGCGTGGCCTGGGCGGGACTGGGGAGTGGCGAGCCCTCAGAT
CCTGCATATAAGCAGCTGCTTTTTGCCTGTACTGGGTCTCTCTGGTTAGACCAGATCTGAGCCTGGGAGC
TCTCTGGCTAACTAGGGAACCCACTGCTTAAGCCTCAATAAAGCTTGCCTTGAGTGCTTCAAGTAGTGTG
TGCCCGTCTGTTGTGTGACTCTGGTAACTAGAGATCCCTCAGACCCTTTTAGTCAGTGTGGAAAATCTCT
AGCAGTGGCGCCCGAACAGGGACTTGAAAGCGAAAGGGAAACCAGAGGAGCTCTCTCGACGCAGGACTCG
GCTTGCTGAAGCGCGCACGGCAAGAGGCGAGGGGCGGCGACTGGTGAGTACGCCAAAAATTTTGACTAGC
GGAGGCTAGAAGGAGAGAGATGGGTGCGAGAGCGTCAGTATTAAGCGGGGGAGAATTAGATCGCGATGGG
AAAAAATTCGGTTAAGGCCAGGGGGAAAGAAAAAATATAAATTAAAACATATAGTATGGGCAAGCAGGGA
GCTAGAACGATTCGCAGTTAATCCTGGCCTGTTAGAAACATCAGAAGGCTGTAGACAAATACTGGGACAG
CTACAACCATCCCTTCAGACAGGATCAGAAGAACTTAGATCATTATATAATACAGTAGCAACCCTCTATT
GTGTGCATCAAAGGATAGAGATAAAAGACACCAAGGAAGCTTTAGACAAGATAGAGGAAGAGCAAAACAA
AAGTAAGACCACCGCACAGCAAGCGGCCGGCCGCTGATCTTCAGACCTGGAGGAGGAGATATGAGGGACA
ATTGGAGAAGTGAATTATATAAATATAAAGTAGTAAAAATTGAACCATTAGGAGTAGCACCCACCAAGGC
AAAGAGAAGAGTGGTGCAGAGAGAAAAAAGAGCAGTGGGAATAGGAGCTTTGTTCCTTGGGTTCTTGGGA
GCAGCAGGAAGCACTATGGGCGCAGCGTCAATGACGCTGACGGTACAGGCCAGACAATTATTGTCTGGTA
TAGTGCAGCAGCAGAACAATTTGCTGAGGGCTATTGAGGCGCAACAGCATCTGTTGCAACTCACAGTCTG
GGGCATCAAGCAGCTCCAGGCAAGAATCCTGGCTGTGGAAAGATACCTAAAGGATCAACAGCTCCTGGGG
ATTTGGGGTTGCTCTGGAAAACTCATTTGCACCACTGCTGTGCCTTGGAATGCTAGTTGGAGTAATAAAT
CTCTGGAACAGATTTGGAATCACACGACCTGGATGGAGTGGGACAGAGAAATTAACAATTACACAAGCTT
AATACACTCCTTAATTGAAGAATCGCAAAACCAGCAAGAAAAGAATGAACAAGAATTATTGGAATTAGAT
AAATGGGCAAGTTTGTGGAATTGGTTTAACATAACAAATTGGCTGTGGTATATAAAATTATTCATAATGA
TAGTAGGAGGCTTGGTAGGTTTAAGAATAGTTTTTGCTGTACTTTCTATAGTGAATAGAGTTAGGCAGGG
ATATTCACCATTATCGTTTCAGACCCACCTCCCAACCCCGAGGGGACCCGACAGGCCCGAAGGAATAGAA
GAAGAAGGTGGAGAGAGAGACAGAGACAGATCCATTCGATTAGTGAACGGATCTCGACGGTATCGCCTTT
AAAAGAAAAGGGGGGATTGGGGGGTACAGTGCAGGGGAAAGAATAGTAGACATAATAGCAACAGACATAC
AAACTAAAGAATTACAAAAACAAATTACAAAAATTCAAAATTTTCGGGTTTATTACAGGGACAGCAGAGA
TCCAGTTTATCGATAAGCTTGGGAGTTCCGCGTTACATAACTTACGGTAAATGGCCCGCCTGGCTGACCG
CCCAACGACCCCCGCCCATTGACGTCAATAATGACGTATGTTCCCATAGTAACGCCAATAGGGACTTTCC
ATTGACGTCAATGGGTGGAGTATTTACGGTAAACTGCCCACTTGGCAGTACATCAAGTGTATCATATGCC
AAGTACGCCCCCTATTGACGTCAATGACGGTAAATGGCCCGCCTGGCATTATGCCCAGTACATGACCTTA
TGGGACTTTCCTACTTGGCAGTACATCTACGTATTAGTCATCGCTATTACCATGGTGATGCGGTTTTGGC
AGTACATCAATGGGCGTGGATAGCGGTTTGACTCACGGGGATTTCCAAGTCTCCACCCCATTGACGTCAA
TGGGAGTTTGTTTTGGCACCAAAATCAACGGGACTTTCCAAAATGTCGTAACAACTCCGCCCCATTGACG
CAAATGGGCGGTAGGCGTGTACGGTGGGAGGTCTATATAAGCAGAGCTCGTTTAGTGAACCGTCAGATCG
CCTGGAGACGCCATCCACGCTGTTTTGACCTCCATAGAAGACACCGACTCTACTAGAGGATCGCTAGCGC
TACCGGACTCAGATCTCGAGCTCATCGGGATCCAGGATGGACTACAAAGACGATGACGACAAGCTCGAGA
ATAAGGGCTGGCTGGAGCTGGAGAGCGACCCAGGCCTCTTCACCCTGCTCGTGGAAGATTTCGGTGTCAA
GGGGGTGCAAGTGGAGGCGATCTACGACCTTCAGAGCAAATGTCAGGGCCCTGTATATGGATTTATCTTC
CTGTTCAAATGGATCGAAGAGCGCCGGTCCCGGCGAAAGGTCTCTACCTTGGTGGATGATACGTCCGTGA
TTGATGATGATATTGTGAATAACATGTTCTTTGCCCACCAGCTGATACCCAACTCTTGTGCAACTCATGC
CTTGCTGAGCGTGCTCCTGAACTGCAGCAGCGTGGACCTGGGACCCACCCTGAGTCGCATGAAGGACTTC
ACCAAGGGTTTTAGCCCTGAGAGCAAAGGATATGCGATTGGCAATGCCCCGGAGTTGGCCAAGGCCCATA
ATAGCCATGCCAGGCCCGAGCCACGCCACCTCCCTGAGAAGCAGAATGGCCTTAGTGCAGTGCGGACCAT
GGAGGCGTTCCACTTTGTCAGCTATGTGCCTATCACAGGCCGGCTCTTTGAGCTGGATGGGCTGAAGGTC
TACCCCATTGACCATGGGCCCTGGGGGGAGGACGAGGAGTGGACAGACAAGGCCCGGCGGGTCATCATGG
AGCGTATCGGCCTCGCCACTGCAGGGGAGCCCTACCACGACATCCGCTTCAACCTGATGGCAGTGGTGCC
CGACCGCAGGATCAAGTATGAGGCCAGGCTGCATGTGCTGAAGGTGAACCGTCAGACAGTACTAGAGGCT
CTGCAGCAGCTGATAAGAGTAACACAGCCAGAGCTGATTCAGACCCACAAGTCTCAAGAGTCACAGCTGC
CTGAGGAGTCCAAGTCAGCCAGCAACAAGTCCCCGCTGGTGCTGGAAGCAAACAGGGCCCCTGCAGCCTC
TGAGGGCAACCACACAGATGGTGCAGAGGAGGCGGCTGGTTCATGCGCACAAGCCCCATCCCACAGCCCT
CCCAACAAACCCAAGCTAGTGGTGAAGCCTCCAGGCAGCAGCCTCAATGGGGTTCACCCCAACCCCACTC
CCATTGTCCAGCGGCTGCCGGCCTTTCTAGACAATCACAATTATGCCAAGTCCCCCATGCAGGAGGAAGA
AGACCTGGCGGCAGGTGTGGGCCGCAGCCGAGTTCCAGTCCGCCCACCCCAGCAGTACTCAGATGATGAG
GATGACTATGAGGATGACGAGGAGGATGACGTGCAGAACACCAACTCTGCCCTTAGGTATAAGGGGAAGG
GAACAGGGAAGCCAGGGGCATTGAGCGGTTCTGCTGATGGGCAACTGTCAGTGCTGCAGCCCAACACCAT
CAACGTCTTGGCTGAGAAGCTCAAAGAGTCCCAGAAGGACCTCTCAATTCCTCTGTCCATCAAGACTAGC
AGCGGGGCTGGGAGTCCGGCTGTGGCAGTGCCCACACACTCGCAGCCCTCACCCACCCCCAGCAATGAGA
GTACAGACACGGCCTCTGAGATCGGCAGTGCTTTCAACTCGCCACTGCGCTCGCCTATCCGCTCAGCCAA
CCCGACGCGGCCCTCCAGCCCTGTCACCTCCCACATCTCCAAGGTGCTTTTTGGAGAGGATGACAGCCTG
CTGCGTGTTGACTGCATACGCTACAACCGTGCTGTCCGTGATCTGGGTCCTGTCATCAGCACAGGCCTGC
TGCACCTGGCTGAGGATGGGGTGCTGAGTCCCCTGGCGCTGACAGAGGGTGGGAAGGGTTCCTCGCCCTC
CATCAGACCAATCCAAGGCAGCCAGGGGTCCAGCAGCCCAGTGGAGAAGGAGGTCGTGGAAGCCACGGAC
AGCAGAGAGAAGACGGGGATGGTGAGGCCTGGCGAGCCCTTGAGTGGGGAGAAATACTCACCCAAGGAGC
TGCTGGCACTGCTGAAGTGTGTGGAGGCTGAGATTGCAAACTATGAGGCGTGCCTCAAGGAGGAGGTAGA
GAAGAGGAAGAAGTTCAAGATTGATGACCAGAGAAGGACCCACAACTACGATGAGTTCATCTGCACCTTT
ATCTCCATGCTGGCTCAGGAAGGCATGCTGGCCAACCTAGTGGAGCAGAACATCTCCGTGCGGCGGCGCC
AAGGGGTCAGCATCGGCCGGCTCCACAAGCAGCGGAAGCCTGACCGGCGGAAACGCTCTCGCCCCTACAA
GGCCAAGCGCCAGTGAGAATTCCGACATGCTCTAGATAATTCTACCGGGTAGGGGAGGCGCTTTTCCCAA
GGCAGTCTGGAGCATGCGCTTTAGCAGCCCCGCTGGGCACTTGGCGCTACACAAGTGGCCTCTGGCCTCG
CACACATTCCACATCCACCGGTAGGCGCCAACCGGCTCCGTTCTTTGGTGGCCCCTTCGCGCCACCTTCT
ACTCCTCCCCTAGTCAGGAAGTTCCCCCCCGCCCCGCAGCTCGCGTCGTGCAGGACGTGACAAATGGAAG
TAGCACGTCTCACTAGTCTCGTGCAGATGGACAGCACCGCTGAGCAATGGAAGCGGGTAGGCCTTTGGGG
CAGCGGCCAATAGCAGCTTTGCTCCTTCGCTTTCTGGGCTCAGAGGCTGGGAAGGGGTGGGTCCGGGGGC
GGGCTCAGGGGCGGGCTCAGGGGCGGGGCGGGCGCCCGAAGGTCCTCCGGAGGCCCGGCATTCTGCACGC
TTCAAAAGCGCACGTCTGCCGCGCTGTTCTCCTCTTCCTCATCTCCGGGCCTTTCGACCTGCAGCCCAAG
CTTACCATGACCGAGTACAAGCCCACGGTGCGCCTCGCCACCCGCGACGACGTCCCCAGGGCCGTACGCA
CCCTCGCCGCCGCGTTCGCCGACTACCCCGCCACGCGCCACACCGTCGATCCGGACCGCCACATCGAGCG
GGTCACCGAGCTGCAAGAACTCTTCCTCACGCGCGTCGGGCTCGACATCGGCAAGGTGTGGGTCGCGGAC
GACGGCGCCGCGGTGGCGGTCTGGACCACGCCGGAGAGCGTCGAAGCGGGGGCGGTGTTCGCCGAGATCG
GCCCGCGCATGGCCGAGTTGAGCGGTTCCCGGCTGGCCGCGCAGCAACAGATGGAAGGCCTCCTGGCGCC
GCACCGGCCCAAGGAGCCCGCGTGGTTCCTGGCCACCGTCGGCGTCTCGCCCGACCACCAGGGCAAGGGT
CTGGGCAGCGCCGTCGTGCTCCCCGGAGTGGAGGCGGCCGAGCGCGCCGGGGTGCCCGCCTTCCTGGAGA
CCTCCGCGCCCCGCAACCTCCCCTTCTACGAGCGGCTCGGCTTCACCGTCACCGCCGACGTCGAGGTGCC
CGAAGGACCGCGCACCTGGTGCATGACCCGCAAGCCCGGTGCCTGACCGCGTCTGGAACAATCAACCTCT
GGATTACAAAATTTGTGAAAGATTGACTGGTATTCTTAACTATGTTGCTCCTTTTACGCTATGTGGATAC
GCTGCTTTAATGCCTTTGTATCATGCTATTGCTTCCCGTATGGCTTTCATTTTCTCCTCCTTGTATAAAT
CCTGGTTGCTGTCTCTTTATGAGGAGTTGTGGCCCGTTGTCAGGCAACGTGGCGTGGTGTGCACTGTGTT
TGCTGACGCAACCCCCACTGGTTGGGGCATTGCCACCACCTGTCAGCTCCTTTCCGGGACTTTCGCTTTC
CCCCTCCCTATTGCCACGGCGGAACTCATCGCCGCCTGCCTTGCCCGCTGCTGGACAGGGGCTCGGCTGT
TGGGCACTGACAATTCCGTGGTGTTGTCGGGGAAGCTGACGTCCTTTCCATGGCTGCTCGCCTGTGTTGC
CACCTGGATTCTGCGCGGGACGTCCTTCTGCTACGTCCCTTCGGCCCTCAATCCAGCGGACCTTCCTTCC
CGCGGCCTGCTGCCGGCTCTGCGGCCTCTTCCGCGTCTTCGCCTTCGCCCTCAGACGAGTCGGATCTCCC
TTTGGGCCGCCTCCCCGCCTGGAATTAATTCTGCAGTCGAGACCTAGAAAAACATGGAGCAATCACAAGT
AGCAATACAGCAGCTACCAATGCTGATTGTGCCTGGCTAGAAGCACAAGAGGAGGAGGAGGTGGGTTTTC
CAGTCACACCTCAGGTACCTTTAAGACCAATGACTTACAAGGCAGCTGTAGATCTTAGCCACTTTTTAAA
AGAAAAGAGGGGACTGGAAGGGCTAATTCACTCCCAACGAAGACAAGATATCCTTGATCTGTGGATCTAC
CACACACAAGGCTACTTCCCTGATTAGCAGAACTACACACCAGGGCCAGGGGTCAGATATCCACTGACCT
TTGGATGGTGCTACAAGCTAGTACCAGTTGAGCCAGATAAGGTAGAAGAGGCCAATAAAGGAGAGAACAC
CAGCTTGTTACACCCTGTGAGCCTGCATGGGATGGATGACCCGGAGAGAGAAGTGTTAGAGTGGAGGTTT
GACAGCCGCCTAGCATTTCATCACGTGGCCCGAGAGCTGCATCCGGAGTACTTCAAGAACTGCTGATATC
GAGCTTGCTACAAGGGACTTTCCGCTGGGGACTTTCCAGGGAGGCGTGGCCTGGGCGGGACTGGGGAGTG
GCGAGCCCTCAGATCCTGCATATAAGCAGCTGCTTTTTGCCTGTACTGGGTCTCTCTGGTTAGACCAGAT
CTGAGCCTGGGAGCTCTCTGGCTAACTAGGGAACCCACTGCTTAAGCCTCAATAAAGCTTGCCTTGAGTG
CTTCAAGTAGTGTGTGCCCGTCTGTTGTGTGACTCTGGTAACTAGAGATCCCTCAGACCCTTTTAGTCAG
TGTGGAAAATCTCTAGCAGTAGTAGTTCATGTCATCTTATTATTCAGTATTTATAACTTGCAAAGAAATG
AATATCAGAGAGTGAGAGGCCTTGACATTGCTAGCGTTTTACCGTCGACCTCTAGCTAGAGCTTGGCGTA
ATCATGGTCATAGCTGTTTCCTGTGTGAAATTGTTATCCGCTCACAATTCCACACAACATACGAGCCGGA
AGCATAAAGTGTAAAGCCTGGGGTGCCTAATGAGTGAGCTAACTCACATTAATTGCGTTGCGCTCACTGC
CCGCTTTCCAGTCGGGAAACCTGTCGTGCCAGCTGCATTAATGAATCGGCCAACGCGCGGGGAGAGGCGG
TTTGCGTATTGGGCGCTCTTCCGCTTCCTCGCTCACTGACTCGCTGCGCTCGGTCGTTCGGCTGCGGCGA
GCGGTATCAGCTCACTCAAAGGCGGTAATACGGTTATCCACAGAATCAGGGGATAACGCAGGAAAGAACA
TGTGAGCAAAAGGCCAGCAAAAGGCCAGGAACCGTAAAAAGGCCGCGTTGCTGGCGTTTTTCCATAGGCT
CCGCCCCCCTGACGAGCATCACAAAAATCGACGCTCAAGTCAGAGGTGGCGAAACCCGACAGGACTATAA
AGATACCAGGCGTTTCCCCCTGGAAGCTCCCTCGTGCGCTCTCCTGTTCCGACCCTGCCGCTTACCGGAT
ACCTGTCCGCCTTTCTCCCTTCGGGAAGCGTGGCGCTTTCTCATAGCTCACGCTGTAGGTATCTCAGTTC
GGTGTAGGTCGTTCGCTCCAAGCTGGGCTGTGTGCACGAACCCCCCGTTCAGCCCGACCGCTGCGCCTTA
TCCGGTAACTATCGTCTTGAGTCCAACCCGGTAAGACACGACTTATCGCCACTGGCAGCAGCCACTGGTA
ACAGGATTAGCAGAGCGAGGTATGTAGGCGGTGCTACAGAGTTCTTGAAGTGGTGGCCTAACTACGGCTA
CACTAGAAGAACAGTATTTGGTATCTGCGCTCTGCTGAAGCCAGTTACCTTCGGAAAAAGAGTTGGTAGC
TCTTGATCCGGCAAACAAACCACCGCTGGTAGCGGTGGTTTTTTTGTTTGCAAGCAGCAGATTACGCGCA
GAAAAAAAGGATCTCAAGAAGATCCTTTGATCTTTTCTACGGGGTCTGACGCTCAGTGGAACGAAAACTC
ACGTTAAGGGATTTTGGTCATGAGATTATCAAAAAGGATCTTCACCTAGATCCTTTTAAATTAAAAATGA
AGTTTTAAATCAATCTAAAGTATATATGAGTAAACTTGGTCTGACAGTTACCAATGCTTAATCAGTGAGG
CACCTATCTCAGCGATCTGTCTATTTCGTTCATCCATAGTTGCCTGACTCCCCGTCGTGTAGATAACTAC
GATACGGGAGGGCTTACCATCTGGCCCCAGTGCTGCAATGATACCGCGAGACCCACGCTCACCGGCTCCA
GATTTATCAGCAATAAACCAGCCAGCCGGAAGGGCCGAGCGCAGAAGTGGTCCTGCAACTTTATCCGCCT
CCATCCAGTCTATTAATTGTTGCCGGGAAGCTAGAGTAAGTAGTTCGCCAGTTAATAGTTTGCGCAACGT
TGTTGCCATTGCTACAGGCATCGTGGTGTCACGCTCGTCGTTTGGTATGGCTTCATTCAGCTCCGGTTCC
CAACGATCAAGGCGAGTTACATGATCCCCCATGTTGTGCAAAAAAGCGGTTAGCTCCTTCGGTCCTCCGA
TCGTTGTCAGAAGTAAGTTGGCCGCAGTGTTATCACTCATGGTTATGGCAGCACTGCATAATTCTCTTAC
TGTCATGCCATCCGTAAGATGCTTTTCTGTGACTGGTGAGTACTCAACCAAGTCATTCTGAGAATAGTGT
ATGCGGCGACCGAGTTGCTCTTGCCCGGCGTCAATACGGGATAATACCGCGCCACATAGCAGAACTTTAA
AAGTGCTCATCATTGGAAAACGTTCTTCGGGGCGAAAACTCTCAAGGATCTTACCGCTGTTGAGATCCAG
TTCGATGTAACCCACTCGTGCACCCAACTGATCTTCAGCATCTTTTACTTTCACCAGCGTTTCTGGGTGA
GCAAAAACAGGAAGGCAAAATGCCGCAAAAAAGGGAATAAGGGCGACACGGAAATGTTGAATACTCATAC
TCTTCCTTTTTCAATATTATTGAAGCATTTATCAGGGTTATTGTCTCATGAGCGGATACATATTTGAATG
TATTTAGAAAAATAAACAAATAGGGGTTCCGCGCACATTTCCCCGAAAAGTGCCACCTGACGTCGACGGA
TCGGGAGATCAACTTGTTTATTGCAGCTTATAATGGTTACAAATAAAGCAATAGCATCACAAATTTCACA
AATAAAGCATTTTTTTCACTGCATTCTAGTTGTGGTTTGTCCAAACTCATCAATGTATCTTATCATGTCT
GGATCAACTGGATAACTCAAGCTAACCAAAATCATCCCAAACTTCCCACCCCATACCCTATTACCACTGC
CAATTACCTGTGGTTTCATTTACTCTAAACCTGTGATTCCTCTGAATTATTTTCATTTTAAAGAAATTGT
ATTTGTTAAATATGTACTACAAACTTAGTAGT
Features (pLannotate 1.2.2; 25 found; start..end, strand, type, name):
    377..634     +  LTR            5' LTR (truncated): truncated 5' long terminal repeat (LTR) from HIV-1
    681..806     +  misc_feature   HIV-1 Ψ: packaging signal of human immunodeficiency virus type 1
    790..1128    +  CDS            HIV-1 gag (fragment): gag protein from human immunodeficiency virus 1; gag
   1303..1536    +  misc_feature   RRE: The Rev response element (RRE) of HIV-1 allows for Rev-dependent mRNA export from the nucleus to the cytoplasm.
   1913..2013    +  CDS            Rev (fragment): human immunodeficiency virus 1 (HIV-1) Rev protein; rev; enhances nuclear export of unspliced and incompletely spliced viral mRNAs
   2028..2143    +  misc_feature   cPPT/CTS: central polypurine tract and central termination sequence of HIV-1 (lacking the first T)
   2201..2504    +  enhancer       CMV enhancer: human cytomegalovirus immediate early enhancer
   2505..2708    +  promoter       CMV promoter: human cytomegalovirus (CMV) immediate early promoter
   2793..2824    +  misc_feature   MCS (fragment): multiple cloning site
   2839..2859    +  CDS            3xFLAG (fragment): three tandem FLAG® epitope tags
   2870..5053    +  CDS            BAP1: BAP1_HUMAN - Also known as KIAA0272 From Homo sapiens (Human).
   5087..5586    +  promoter       PGK promoter: mouse phosphoglycerate kinase 1 promoter
   5607..6206    +  CDS            PuroR: puromycin N-acetyltransferase; pac from Streptomyces alboniger; confers resistance to puromycin
   6220..6808    +  misc_feature   WPRE: woodchuck hepatitis virus posttranscriptional regulatory element
   6825..7343    +  CDS            nef (fragment): NEF_HV1BR - Experimental evidence at protein level: Swiss-Prot protein existence level 1. Extracellular Nef protein targets CD4(+) T-lymphocytes for apoptosis by interacting with CXCR4 surface receptors (PubMed:14990729). From Human immunodeficiency virus type 1 group M subtype B (isolate BRU/LAI) (HIV-1).
   7391..7648    +  LTR            5' LTR (truncated): truncated 5' long terminal repeat (LTR) from HIV-1
   7801..7817    -  protein_bind   lac operator: The lac repressor binds to the lac operator to inhibit transcription in E. coli. This inhibition can be relieved by adding lactose or isopropyl-β-D-thiogalactopyranoside (IPTG). lac repressor encoded by lacI
   7825..7855    -  promoter       lac promoter: promoter for the E. coli lac operon
   7870..7891    -  protein_bind   CAP binding site: CAP binding activates transcription in the presence of cAMP. E. coli catabolite activator protein
   7904..7996    -  CDS            lacI (fragment): lac repressor; lacI; The lac repressor binds to the lac operator to inhibit transcription in E. coli. This inhibition can be relieved by adding lactose or isopropyl-β-D-thiogalactopyranoside (IPTG).
   8179..8767    -  rep_origin     ori: high-copy-number ColE1/pMB1/pBR322/pUC origin of replication
   8938..9798    -  CDS            AmpR: β-lactamase; bla; confers resistance to ampicillin, carbenicillin, and related antibiotics
   9799..9903    -  promoter       AmpR promoter: bla
   9951..10085   +  polyA_signal   SV40 poly(A) signal: SV40 polyadenylation signal
  10252..329     +  CDS            nef (fragment) (across the origin): NEF_HV1BR - Experimental evidence at protein level: Swiss-Prot protein existence level 1. Extracellular Nef protein targets CD4(+) T-lymphocytes for apoptosis by interacting with CXCR4 surface receptors (PubMed:14990729). From Human immunodeficiency virus type 1 group M subtype B (isolate BRU/LAI) (HIV-1).
