[The description below was written by a language model from this plasmid's Addgene catalogue record and pLannotate feature annotations shown in this document.]
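Description:
pLVX-M-Flag-BAP1-E31A is an HIV-1-based lentiviral expression plasmid built on the pLVX-puro backbone, designed to express an N-terminally Flag-tagged human BAP1 (BRCA1 associated protein 1) carrying the E31A substitution in mammalian cells. In bacteria it is maintained through a high-copy ColE1/pUC-type origin and selected with ampicillin via the β-lactamase gene. Remnants of lac regulatory elements and an SV40 poly(A) signal also sit in the plasmid backbone.

The viral portion is bounded by two HIV-1 LTR annotations (both labelled as truncated 5′ LTRs by the automated annotation, with adjacent nef-derived sequence). It contains the Ψ packaging signal with a gag fragment, the Rev response element for Rev-dependent nuclear export of the genomic RNA, and the cPPT/CTS element that aids nuclear import of the viral DNA in target cells. Within this frame, the CMV immediate-early enhancer and promoter drive the payload: a short Flag epitope segment (annotated as a fragment of 3xFLAG), followed by the BAP1 coding sequence. Downstream, a mouse PGK promoter drives puromycin N-acetyltransferase, allowing selection of stably transduced cells. A WPRE ahead of the 3′ LTR enhances transcript stability and expression.

The recorded purpose is simply to express the BAP1-E31A mutant. The record does not state the functional consequence of the mutation. The associated publication concerns BAP1 in the metabolic regulation of ferroptosis and tumour suppression, so the construct is likely used for stable expression of the mutant alongside wild-type BAP1 in such studies. As a transfer vector, it needs packaging and envelope functions supplied in trans to produce virus.
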