Addgene plasmid #125843: pLVX-M-Flag-BAP1-E31A
Purpose: express mutant BAP1-E31A
Depositing lab: Boyi Gan. Depositing organization: University of Texas MD Anderson Cancer Center. Publication: BAP1 links metabolic regulation of ferroptosis to tumour suppression. Zhang Y, Shi J, Liu X, Feng L, Gong Z, Koppula P, Sirohi K, Li X, Wei Y, Lee H, Zhuang L, Chen G, Xiao ZD, Hung MC, Chen J, Huang P, Li W, Gan B. Nat Cell Biol. 2018 Oct;20(10):1181-1192. doi: 10.1038/s41556-018-0178-0. Epub 2018 Sep 10. PubMed 30202049.
Backbone
  Vector backbone: pLVX-puro
  Vector type: Lentiviral
  Selectable markers: Puromycin
Growth in bacteria
  Bacterial resistance: Ampicillin, 100 μg/mL
  Growth temperature: 37°C
  Growth strain: NEB Stable
  Copy number: High Copy
Gene/Insert
  Gene/Insert name: BAP1 (BRCA1 associated protein 1)
  Species: H. sapiens (human)
  Mutation: E31A
  Entrez Gene: BAP1 (a.k.a. HUCEP-13, KURIS, TPDS1, UBM2, UCHL2, UVM2, hucep-6)
  Tag / fusion protein: Flag (N terminal on insert)
  Cloning method: Restriction Enzyme; 5′ cloning site Unknown (unknown if destroyed)
Terms and licenses: Academic/Nonprofit Terms; Industry Terms: Not Available to Industry
How to cite: pLVX-M-Flag-BAP1-E31A was a gift from Boyi Gan (Addgene plasmid # 125843 ; http://n2t.net/addgene:125843 ; RRID:Addgene_125843)
